>Addgene plasmid #229564 | pAAV-CAG-mStayGold(E138D)-P2A-FusionRed | addgene full sequence | sequence record 478761 | Addgene NGS Result
CCTGTGTTGCCACCTGGATTCTGCGCGGGACGTCCTTCTGCTACGTCCCTTCGGCCCTCAATCCAGCGGA
CCTTCCTTCCCGCGGCCTGCTGCCGGCTCTGCGGCCTCTTCCGCGTCTTCGCCTTCGCCCTCAGACGAGT
CGGATCTCCCTTTGGGCCGCCTCCCCGCATCGATACCGTCGACCCGGGCGGCCGCTTCGAGCAGACATGA
TAAGATACATTGATGAGTTTGGACAAACCACAACTAGAATGCAGTGAAAAAAATGCTTTATTTGTGAAAT
TTGTGATGCTATTGCTTTATTTGTAACCATTATAAGCTGCAATAAACAAGTTAACAACAACAATTGCATT
CATTTTATGTTTCAGGTTCAGGGGGAGATGTGGGAGGTTTTTTAAAGCAAGTAAAACCTCTACAAATGTG
GTAAAATCGATAAGGATCTTCCTAGAGCATGGCTACGTAGATAAGTAGCATGGCGGGTTAATCATTAACT
ACAAGGAACCCCTAGTGATGGAGTTGGCCACTCCCTCTCTGCGCGCTCGCTCGCTCACTGACTCGCTGCG
CTCGGTCGTTCGGCTGCGGCGAGCGGTATCAGCTCACTCAAAGGCGGTAATACGGTTATCCACAGAATCA
GGGGATAACGCAGGAAAGAACATGTGAGCAAAAGGCCAGCAAAAGGCCAGGAACCGTAAAAAGGCCGCGT
TGCTGGCGTTTTTCCATAGGCTCCGCCCCCCTGACGAGCATCACAAAAATCGACGCTCAAGTCAGAGGTG
GCGAAACCCGACAGGACTATAAAGATACCAGGCGTTTCCCCCTGGAAGCTCCCTCGTGCGCTCTCCTGTT
CCGACCCTGCCGCTTACCGGATACCTGTCCGCCTTTCTCCCTTCGGGAAGCGTGGCGCTTTCTCATAGCT
CACGCTGTAGGTATCTCAGTTCGGTGTAGGTCGTTCGCTCCAAGCTGGGCTGTGTGCACGAACCCCCCGT
TCAGCCCGACCGCTGCGCCTTATCCGGTAACTATCGTCTTGAGTCCAACCCGGTAAGACACGACTTATCG
CCACTGGCAGCAGCCACTGGTAACAGGATTAGCAGAGCGAGGTATGTAGGCGGTGCTACAGAGTTCTTGA
AGTGGTGGCCTAACTACGGCTACACTAGAAGAACAGTATTTGGTATCTGCGCTCTGCTGAAGCCAGTTAC
CTTCGGAAAAAGAGTTGGTAGCTCTTGATCCGGCAAACAAACCACCGCTGGTAGCGGTGGTTTTTTTGTT
TGCAAGCAGCAGATTACGCGCAGAAAAAAAGGATCTCAAGAAGATCCTTTGATCTTTTCTACGGGGTCTG
ACGCTCAGTGGAACGAAAACTCACGTTAAGGGATTTTGGTCATGAGATTATCAAAAAGGATCTTCACCTA
GATCCTTTTAAATTAAAAATGAAGTTTTAAATCAATCTAAAGTATATATGAGTAAACTTGGTCTGACAGT
TACCAATGCTTAATCAGTGAGGCACCTATCTCAGCGATCTGTCTATTTCGTTCATCCATAGTTGCCTGAC
TCCCCGTCGTGTAGATAACTACGATACGGGAGGGCTTACCATCTGGCCCCAGTGCTGCAATGATACCGCG
AGACCCACGCTCACCGGCTCCAGATTTATCAGCAATAAACCAGCCAGCCGGAAGGGCCGAGCGCAGAAGT
GGTCCTGCAACTTTATCCGCCTCCATCCAGTCTATTAATTGTTGCCGGGAAGCTAGAGTAAGTAGTTCGC
CAGTTAATAGTTTGCGCAACGTTGTTGCCATTGCTACAGGCATCGTGGTGTCACGCTCGTCGTTTGGTAT
GGCTTCATTCAGCTCCGGTTCCCAACGATCAAGGCGAGTTACATGATCCCCCATGTTGTGCAAAAAAGCG
GTTAGCTCCTTCGGTCCTCCGATCGTTGTCAGAAGTAAGTTGGCCGCAGTGTTATCACTCATGGTTATGG
CAGCACTGCATAATTCTCTTACTGTCATGCCATCCGTAAGATGCTTTTCTGTGACTGGTGAGTACTCAAC
CAAGTCATTCTGAGAATAGTGTATGCGGCGACCGAGTTGCTCTTGCCCGGCGTCAATACGGGATAATACC
GCGCCACATAGCAGAACTTTAAAAGTGCTCATCATTGGAAAACGTTCTTCGGGGCGAAAACTCTCAAGGA
TCTTACCGCTGTTGAGATCCAGTTCGATGTAACCCACTCGTGCACCCAACTGATCTTCAGCATCTTTTAC
TTTCACCAGCGTTTCTGGGTGAGCAAAAACAGGAAGGCAAAATGCCGCAAAAAAGGGAATAAGGGCGACA
CGGAAATGTTGAATACTCATACTCTTCCTTTTTCAATATTATTGAAGCATTTATCAGGGTTATTGTCTCA
TGAGCGGATACATATTTGAATGTATTTAGAAAAATAAACAAATAGGGGTTCCGCGCACATTTCCCCGAAA
AGTGCCACCTAAATTGTAAGCGTTAATATTTTGTTAAAATTCGCGTTAAATTTTTGTTAAATCAGCTCAT
TTTTTAACCAATAGGCCGAAATCGGCAAAATCCCTTATAAATCAAAAGAATAGACCGAGATAGGGT
[37 nt withheld, positions 2587-2623]
AAAGAACGTGGACTCCAACGTCAAAGG
[49 nt withheld, positions 2651-2699]
T
[91 nt withheld, positions 2701-2791]
G
[124 nt withheld, positions 2793-2916]
CCCATTCGCCATTCAGGCTGCGCAACTGTTGGGAAGGGCGATCGGTGCGGGCCTCTTCGCTATTACGCCA
GCTGCGCGCTCGCTCGCTCACTGAGGCCGCCCGGGCAAAGCCCGGGCGTCGGGCGACCTTTGGTCGCCCG
GCCTCAGTGAGCGAGCGAGCGCGCAGAGAGGGAGTGGCCAACTCCATCACTAGGGGTTCCTTGTAGTTAA
TGATTAACCCGCCATGCTACTTATCTACGTAGCCATGCTCTAGGAAGAGTACCATTGACGTCAATAATGA
CGTATGTTCCCATAGTAACGCCAATAGGGACTTTCCATTGACGTCAATGGGTGGAGTATTTACGGTAAAC
TGCCCACTTGGCAGTACATCAAGTGTATCATATGCCAAGTACGCCCCCTATTGACGTCAATGACGGTAAA
TGGCCCGCCTGGCATTATGCCCAGTACATGACCTTATGGGACTTTCCTACTTGGCAGTACATCTACGTAT
TAGTCATCGCTATTACCATGGTCGAGGTGAGCCCCACGTTCTGCTTCACTCTCCCCATCTCCCCCCCCTC
CCCACCCCCAATTTTGTATTTATTTATTTTTTAATTATTTTGTGCAGCGATGGGGGCGGGGGGGGGGGGG
GGCGCGCGCCAGGCGGGGCGGGGCGGGGCGAGGGGCGGGGCGGGGCGAGGCGGAGAGGTGCGGCGGCAGC
CAATCAGAGCGGCGCGCTCCGAAAGTTTCCTTTTATGGCGAGGCGGCGGCGGCGGCGGCCCTATAAAAAG
CGAAGCGCGCGGCGGGCGGGAGTCGCTGCGCGCTGCCTTCGCCCCGTGCCCCGCTCCGCCGCCGCCTCGC
GCCGCCCGCCCCGGCTCTGACTGACCGCGTTACTCCCACAGGTGAGCGGGCGGGACGGCCCTTCTCCTCC
GGGCTGTAATTAGCGCTTGGTTTAATGACGGCTTGTTTCTTTTCTGTGGCTGCGTGAAAGCCTTGAGGGG
CTCCGGGAGGGCCCTTTGTGCGGGGGGAGCGGCTCGGGGCTGTCCGCGGGGGGACGGCTGCCTTCGGGGG
GGACGGGGCAGGGCGGGGTTCGGCTTCTGGCGTGTGACCGGCGGCTCTAGAGCCTCTGCTAACCATGTTC
ATGCCTTCTTCTTTTTCCTACAGCTCCTGGGCAACGTGCTGGTTATTGTGCTGTCTCATCATTTTGGCAA
AGAATTGGATCCGGTACCGCCACCATGGCTAGTACACCATTTAAATTTCAACTTAAAGGAACCATCAATG
GCAAATCGTTTACCGTTGAAGGCGAAGGTGAAGGAAATTCACATGAAGGTTCTCATAAAGGAAAATATGT
TTGTACAAGTGGAAAACTACCGATGTCATGGGCAGCACTTGGAACATCCTTTGGTTATGGAATGAAATAT
TATACCAAATATCCTAGTGGACTGAAGAACTGGTTTCATGAAGTAATGCCTGAAGGCTTTACCTACGATC
GTCATATTCAATATAAAGGCGATGGGAGTATCCATGCAAAACACCAACACTTTATGAAAAATGGGACTTA
TCACAACATTGTTGAATTTACTGGTCAGGATTTTAAAGAAAATAGTCCAGTCTTAACTGGAGATATGAAT
GTCTCATTACCGAATGACGTTCAACATATACCCAGAGATGATGGAGTAGAATGCCCAGTGACCTTGCTTT
ATCCTTTATTATCGGATAAATCAAAATGCGTTGAGGCTCACCAAAATACAATCTGCAAGCCTCTTCATAA
TCAACCAGCACCTGATGTCCCATATCACTGGATTCGTAAACAATACACACAAAGCAAAGATGATACCGAG
GAACGTGATCATATTTGTCAATCAGAGACTCTCGAAGCACACTTACGACCGGTTCACGTGGGAAGTGGGG
CTACAAACTTCTCACTGCTGAAACAGGCCGGGGATGTGGAGGAAAACCCAGGACCACACGTGACTAGTAT
GGTGAGCGAGCTGATTAAGGAGAACATGCCCATGAAGCTGTACATGGAGGGCACCGTGAACAACCACCAC
TTCAAGTGCACATCCGAGGGCGAAGGCAAGCCCTACGAGGGCACCCAGACCATGAGAATCAAGGTCGTCG
AGGGCGGCCCTCTCCCCTTCGCCTTCGACATCCTGGCTACCAGCTTCATGTACGGCAGCAGAACCTTCAT
CAAGCACCCTCCGGGCATCCCCGACTTCTTTAAGCAGTCCTTCCCTGAGGGCTTCACATGGGAGAGAGTC
ACCACATACGAAGACGGGGGCGTGCTGACCGCTACCCAGGACACCAGCCTCCAGGACGGCTGCCTCATCT
ACAACGTCAAGGTTAGAGGGGTGAACTTCCCAGCCAACGGCCCTGTGATGCAGAAGAAAACACTCGGCTG
GGAGGCCTCCACCGAGACGATGTACCCTGCTGACGGAGGACTGGAAGGCGCATGTGACATGGCTCTGAAG
CTCGTGGGAGGAGGACACCTGATCTGCAACCTTGAGACAACATACAGATCCAAGAAACCCGCTACGAACC
TCAAGATGCCCGGCGTCTACAACGTGGACCACAGACTGGAAAGAATCAAGGAGGCCGACGATGAGACATA
CGTCGAGCAGCACGAGGTGGCTGTGGCCAGATACTCTACTGGTGGCGCTGGTGATGGAGGTAAATAAGAA
TTCGATATCAAGCTTATCGATAATCAACCTCTGGATTACAAAATTTGTGAAAGATTGACTGGTATTCTTA
ACTATGTTGCTCCTTTTACGCTATGTGGATACGCTGCTTTAATGCCTTTGTATCATGCTATTGCTTCCCG
TATGGCTTTCATTTTCTCCTCCTTGTATAAATCCTGGTTGCTGTCTCTTTATGAGGAGTTGTGGCCCGTT
GTCAGGCAACGTGGCGTGGTGTGCACTGTGTTTGCTGACGCAACCCCCACTGGTTGGGGCATTGCCACCA
CCTGTCAGCTCCTTTCCGGGACTTTCGCTTTCCCCCTCCCTATTGCCACGGCGGAACTCATCGCCGCCTG
CCTTGCCCGCTGCTGGACAGGGGCTCGGCTGTTGGGCACTGACAATTCCGTGGTGTTGTCGGGGAAATCA
TCGTCCTTTCCTTGGCTGCTCG
Features (pLannotate 1.2.2; 17 found; start..end, strand, type, name):
    211..332     -  polyA_signal   SV40 poly(A) signal: SV40 polyadenylation signal
    355..423     -  CDS            large T antigen (fragment): large T antigen from SV40 (simian virus 40)
    494..551     +  repeat_region  AAV2 ITR (fragment): inverted terminal repeat of adeno-associated virus serotype 2 inverted
    711..1299    -  rep_origin     ori: high-copy-number ColE1/pMB1/pBR322/pUC origin of replication
   1470..2330    -  CDS            AmpR: β-lactamase; bla; confers resistance to ampicillin, carbenicillin, and related antibiotics
   2331..2435    -  promoter       AmpR promoter: bla
   2488..2916    -  rep_origin     f1 ori (sequence partly withheld): f1 bacteriophage origin of replication; arrow indicates direction of (+) strand synthesis
   2921..2990    -  CDS            lacZα (fragment): LacZα fragment of β-galactosidase; lacZ fragment
   2985..3117    -  repeat_region  AAV2 ITR (fragment): inverted terminal repeat of adeno-associated virus serotype 2 inverted
   3178..3426    +  enhancer       CMV enhancer (fragment): human cytomegalovirus immediate early enhancer
   3428..3704    +  promoter       chicken β-actin promoter: No description available
   3705..3840    +  intron         hybrid intron (fragment): hybrid between chicken β-actin (CBA) and minute virus of mice (MMV) introns (Gray et al., 2011)
   3929..4059    +  intron         chimeric intron (fragment): chimera between introns from chicken β-actin and rabbit β-globin
   4057..4119    +  CDS            HBB (fragment): HBB_LEPEU - Experimental evidence at protein level: Swiss-Prot protein existence level 1. Involved in oxygen transport from the lung to the various peripheral tissues. From Lepus europaeus (European hare).
   4875..5570    +  CDS            FusionRed: FusionRed is a basic (constitutively fluorescent) red fluorescent protein published in 2012, derived from Entacmaea quadricolor. It has low acid sensitivity.
   5574..5598    +  misc_feature   MCS (fragment): pBluescript multiple cloning site
   5598..168     +  misc_feature   WPRE (across the origin): woodchuck hepatitis virus posttranscriptional regulatory element
