[The description below was written by a language model from this plasmid's Addgene catalogue record and pLannotate feature annotations shown in this document.]
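Description:
pAAV-CAG-mStayGold(E138D)-P2A-FusionRed is an AAV transfer plasmid that also serves as a direct mammalian expression vector, built on a pAAV backbone of about 6 kb. It is propagated in bacteria through a high-copy ColE1/pUC-type origin with ampicillin selection from the β-lactamase gene. An f1 phage origin and a lacZα remnant are also present in the backbone. The expression cassette lies between two AAV2 inverted terminal repeats, the cis elements required for replication and packaging of the cassette into recombinant AAV particles. Both are annotated only as fragments, which is common for ITRs in sequenced plasmids, and a recombination-limiting growth strain is recorded.

Expression is driven by the CAG promoter, seen in the feature table as a CMV enhancer fragment, the chicken β-actin promoter and chimeric β-actin/rabbit β-globin intron sequence; the short "HBB" annotation is most likely part of that β-globin-derived region rather than a separate coding element. The payload is a bicistronic reading frame in which the monomeric green fluorescent protein mStayGold(E138D), a synthetic StayGold derivative, is followed by a P2A self-cleaving peptide and the red fluorescent protein FusionRed. The annotation tool recognised only FusionRed, so the unannotated stretch upstream of it presumably holds mStayGold(E138D) and P2A, as the name indicates. A WPRE and an SV40 polyadenylation signal follow, enhancing transcript stability and 3′ end processing.

Ribosomal skipping at P2A yields the two proteins separately and in roughly equal amounts in the cytoplasm. FusionRed can therefore act as an expression reference when assessing green fluorescence in mammalian cells, although the record itself states only cytoplasmic co-expression.
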