Addgene plasmid #229564: pAAV-CAG-mStayGold(E138D)-P2A-FusionRed
Purpose: Expresses mStayGold(E138D) and FusionRed in the cytoplasm of mammalian cells
Depositing lab: Kiryl Piatkevich. Depositing organization: Westlake University. Publication: Bright and stable monomeric green fluorescent protein derived from StayGold. Zhang H, Lesnov GD, Subach OM, Zhang W, Kuzmicheva TP, Vlaskina AV, Samygina VR, Chen L, Ye X, Nikolaeva AY, Gabdulkhakov A, Papadaki S, Qin W, Borshchevskiy V, Perfilov MM, Gavrikov AS, Drobizhev M, Mishin AS, Piatkevich KD, Subach FV. Nat Methods. 2024 Apr;21(4):657-665. doi: 10.1038/s41592-024-02203-y. Epub 2024 Feb 26. PubMed 38409224.
Backbone
  Vector backbone: pAAV
  Vector type: Mammalian Expression, AAV
Growth in bacteria
  Bacterial resistance: Ampicillin, 100 μg/mL
  Growth temperature: 37°C
  Growth strain: NEB Stable
  Copy number: High Copy
Gene/Insert
  Gene/Insert name: mStayGold(E138D)
  Species: Synthetic
  Cloning method: Ligation Independent Cloning
Terms and licenses: Academic/Nonprofit Terms; Industry Terms: Not Available to Industry
How to cite: pAAV-CAG-mStayGold(E138D)-P2A-FusionRed was a gift from Kiryl Piatkevich (Addgene plasmid # 229564 ; http://n2t.net/addgene:229564 ; RRID:Addgene_229564)
